>Addgene plasmid #99885 | pYPQ131B2.0 | addgene full sequence | sequence record 208624 | Addgene NGS Result
CTGCATTAATGAATCGGCCAACGCGCGGGGAGAGGCGGTTTGCGTATTGGGCGCTCTTCCGCTTCCTCGC
TCACTGACTCGCTGCGCTCGGTCGTTCGGCTGCGGCGAGCGGTATCAGCTCACTCAAAGGCGGTAATACG
GTTATCCACAGAATCAGGGGATAACGCAGGAAAGAACATGAATTAATTCTCATGTTTGACAGCTTATCAT
CGATTAGCTTTAATGCGGTAGTTTATCACAGTTAAATTGCTAACGCAGTCAGGCACCGTGTATGAAATCT
AACAATGCGCTCATCGTCATCCTCGGCACCGTCACCCTGGATGCTGTAGGCATAGGCTTGGTTATGCCGG
TACTGCCGGGCCTCTTGCGGGATATCGTCCATTCCGACAGCATCGCCAGTCACTATGGCGTGCTGCTAGC
GCTATATGCGTTGATGCAATTTCTATGCGCACCCGTTCTCGGAGCACTGTCCGACCGCTTTGGCCGCCGC
CCAGTCCTGCTCGCTTCGCTACTTGGAGCCACTATCGACTACGCGATCATGGCGACCACACCCGTCCTGT
GGATTCTCTACGCCGGACGCATCGTGGCCGGCATCACCGGCGCCACAGGTGCGGTTGCTGGCGCCTATAT
CGCCGACATCACCGATGGGGAAGATCGGGCTCGCCACTTCGGGCTCATGAGCGCTTGTTTCGGCGTGGGT
ATGGTGGCAGGCCCCGTGGCCGGGGGACTGTTGGGCGCCATCTCCTTACATGCACCATTCCTTGCGGCGG
CGGTGCTCAACGGCCTCAACCTACTACTGGGCTGCTTCCTAATGCAGGAGTCGCATAAGGGAGAGCGCCG
ACCCATGCCCTTGAGAGCCTTCAACCCAGTCAGCTCCTTCCGGTGGGCGCGGGGCATGACTATCGTCGCC
GCACTTATGACTGTCTTCTTTATCATGCAACTCGTAGGACAGGTGCCGGCAGCGCTCTGGGTCATTTTCG
GCGAGGACCGCTTTCGCTGGAGCGCGACGATGATCGGCCTGTCGCTTGCGGTATTCGGAATCTTGCACGC
CCTCGCTCAAGCCTTCGTCACTGGTCCCGCCACCAAACGTTTCGGCGAGAAGCAGGCCATTATCGCCGGC
ATGGCGGCCGACGCGCTGGGCTACGTCTTGCTGGCGTTCGCGACGCGAGGCTGGATGGCCTTCCCCATTA
TGATTCTTCTCGCTTCCGGCGGCATCGGGATGCCCGCGTTGCAGGCCATGCTGTCCAGGCAGGTAGATGA
CGACCATCAGGGACAGCTTCAAGGATCGCTCGCGGCTCTTACCAGCCTAACTTCGATCATTGGACCGCTG
ATCGTCACGGCGATTTATGCCGCCTCGGCGAGCACATGGAACGGGTTGGCATGGATTGTAGGCGCCGCCC
TATACCTTGTCTGCCTCCCCGCGTTGCGTCGCGGTGCATGGAGCCGGGCCACCTCGACCTGAATGGAAGC
CGGCGGCACCTCGCTAACGGATTCACCACTCCAAGAATTGGAGCCAATCAATTCTTGCGGAGAACTGTGA
ATGCGCAAACCAACCCTTGATCGGGGAAGAACAGTATGTCGAGCTATTTTTTGACTTACTGGGGATCAAG
CCTGATTGGGAGAAAATAAAATATCCCCTATAGTGAGTCGTATTACATGGTCATAGCTGTTTCCTGGCAG
CTCTGGCCCGTGTCTCAAAATCTCTGATGTTACATTGCACAAGATAAAAATATATCATCATGCCTCCTCT
AGAGGTCTCGCTATTTTACTTTAAATTTTTCTTATGGCTCAGCCTGTGATGGATAACTGAATCAAACAAA
TGGCGTCTGGGTTTAAGAACATCTGTTTTGGCTATGTTGGACGAAACAAGTGAACTTTTAGGATCAACTT
CCGTTTATATACGGAGCTTATATCGAGCAATAAGATAAGTGGGCTTTTTATGTAATTTAATGGGCTATCG
TCCATATATTCACTAATACCCATGCCCAGTACCCATGTATGCGTTTCATATAAGCTCCTAATTTCTCCCA
CATCGCTCAAATCTAAACAAATCTTGTTGTATATATAACACTGAGGGAGCACCATTGGTCAGAGACGAGA
TCTAGTCTGAGTCGACCGTCTCTGTTTTAGAGCTAGGCCAACATGAGGATCACCCATGTCTGCAGGGCCT
AGCAAGTTAAAATAAGGCTAGTCCGTTATCAACTTGGCCAACATGAGGATCACCCATGTCTGCAGGGCCA
AGTGGCACCGAGTCGGTGCTTTTTTTTCCCTTTCCTTTTTTCTTTTTTTTGCCATAAACTTAAATTTGTA
TATCGATCATTGTAGATATTGAAAACCTAGAACAAACCAACATCCATGTGAATGTCTTTCATGACTGATT
TAGAGATAATTCTTGAATTTTGGAACTAGAATCTATAATGAGCCTAAATTAAAACATTGTGCATGGGAGA
CCCTCGAGCCACCCATGACCAAAATCCCTTAACGTGAGTTACGCGTCGTTCCACTGAGCGTCAGACCCCG
TAGAAAAGATCAAAGGATCTTCTTGAGATCCTTTTTTTCTGCGCGTAATCTGCTGCTTGCAAACAAAAAA
ACCACCGCTACCAGCGGTGGTTTGTTTGCCGGATCAAGAGCTACCAACTCTTTTTCCGAAGGTAACTGGC
TTCAGCAGAGCGCAGATACCAAATACTGTTCTTCTAGTGTAGCCGTAGTTAGGCCACCACTTCAAGAACT
CTGTAGCACCGCCTACATACCTCGCTCTGCTAATCCTGTTACCAGTGGCTGCTGCCAGTGGCGATAAGTC
GTGTCTTACCGGGTTGGACTCAAGACGATAGTTACCGGATAAGGCGCAGCGGTCGGGCTGAACGGGGGGT
TCGTGCACACAGCCCAGCTTGGAGCGAACGACCTACACCGAACTGAGATACCTACAGCGTGAGCTATGAG
AAAGCGCCACGCTTCCCGAAGGGAGAAAGGCGGACAGGTATCCGGTAAGCGGCAGGGTCGGAACAGGAGA
GCGCACGAGGGAGCTTCCAGGGGGAAACGCCTGGTATCTTTATAGTCCTGTCGGGTTTCGCCACCTCTGA
CTTGAGCGTCGATTTTTGTGATGCTCGTCAGGGGGGCGGAGCCTATGGAAAAACGCCAGCAACGCGGCCT
TTTTACGGTTCCTGGCCTTTTGCTGGCCTTTTGCTCACATGTTCTTTCCTGCGTTATCCCCTGATTCTGT
GGATAACCGTATTACCGCCTTTGAGTGAGCTGATACCGCTCGCCGCAGCCGAACGACCGAGCGCAGCGAG
TCAGTGAGCGAGGAAGCGGAAGAGCGCCCAATACGCAAACCGCCTCTCCCCGCGCGTTGGCCGATTCATT
AATGCAGCTGGCACGACAGGTTTCCCGACTGGAAAGCGGGCAGTGAGCGCAACGCAATTAATACGCGTAC
CGCTAGCCAGGAAGAGTTTGTAGAAACGCAAAAAGGCCATCCGTCAGGATGGCCTTCTGCTTAGTTTGAT
GCCTGGCAGTTTATGGCGGGCGTCCTGCCCGCCACCCTCCGGGCCGTTGCTTCACAACGTTCAAATCCGC
TCCCGGCGGATTTGTCCTACTCAGGAGAGCGTTCACCGACAAACAACAGATAAAACGAAAGGCCCAGTCT
TCCGACTGAGCCTTTCGTTTTATTTGATGCCTGGCAGTTCCCTACTCTCGCGTT
Features (pLannotate 1.2.2; 14 found; start..end, strand, type, name):
      1..54      -  CDS            lacI (fragment): lac repressor; lacI; The lac repressor binds to the lac operator to inhibit transcription in E. coli. This inhibition can be relieved by adding lactose or isopropyl-β-D-thiogalactopyranoside (IPTG).
     56..180     -  rep_origin     RSF ori (fragment): Plasmids containing the RSF 1030 origin of replication can be propagated in E. coli cells that contain additional plasmids with compatible origins.
    196..224     +  promoter       tet promoter: E. coli promoter for tetracycline efflux protein gene
    272..1462    +  CDS            TcR: tetracycline efflux protein; tet; confers resistance to tetracycline
   1560..1634    +  CDS            KanR (fragment): aminoglycoside phosphotransferase; aphA-3; confers resistance to kanamycin
   1637..1655    -  promoter       T7 promoter: promoter for bacteriophage T7 RNA polymerase
   2141..2159    +  misc_RNA       MS2 stem loop: stem loop that binds the bacteriophage MS2 coat protein
   2170..2206    +  misc_RNA       gRNA scaffold (fragment): guide RNA scaffold for the Streptococcus pyogenes CRISPR/Cas9 system
   2211..2229    +  misc_RNA       MS2 stem loop: stem loop that binds the bacteriophage MS2 coat protein
   2240..2259    +  misc_RNA       gRNA scaffold (fragment): guide RNA scaffold for the Streptococcus pyogenes CRISPR/Cas9 system
   2543..3131    +  rep_origin     ori: high-copy-number ColE1/pMB1/pBR322/pUC origin of replication
   3314..3406    +  CDS            lacI (fragment): lac repressor; lacI; The lac repressor binds to the lac operator to inhibit transcription in E. coli. This inhibition can be relieved by adding lactose or isopropyl-β-D-thiogalactopyranoside (IPTG).
   3461..3488    -  terminator     rrnB T2 terminator: transcription terminator T2 from the E. coli rrnB gene
   3620..3663    +  terminator     rrnB T1 terminator: Escherichia coli rrnB; transcription terminator T1 from the E. coli rrnB gene
