[The description below was written by a language model from this plasmid's Addgene catalogue record and pLannotate feature annotations shown in this document.]
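Description:
pYPQ131B2.0 is a small (about 3.7 kb) Golden Gate entry vector for plant CRISPR work, built on the pHD1 backbone and deposited as an empty backbone with no guide sequence installed. It is maintained in E. coli under tetracycline selection. The feature table shows a complete tetracycline efflux gene driven by its own tet promoter, together with a high-copy ColE1/pUC-type origin of replication. The short fragments annotated as lacI, RSF origin and KanR, along with a T7 promoter and the rrnB T1 and T2 terminators, appear to be backbone remnants rather than functional parts of the payload.

The payload is a guide RNA expression cassette in which, according to the catalogue entry, the Arabidopsis U3 (AtU3) small nuclear RNA promoter drives a guide fused to the "gRNA2.0" scaffold. AtU3 is a Pol III-type promoter commonly used for guide expression in plants. It was not picked up by the automated annotation, although an unannotated stretch lies upstream of the scaffold. The scaffold is a Streptococcus pyogenes Cas9 guide RNA backbone interrupted by MS2 stem loops, which are bound by the bacteriophage MS2 coat protein and so allow MS2-fused effector domains to be recruited to a Cas9-bound target. The catalogue describes four MS2 binding sites, whereas the feature table annotates only two stem loops interleaved with scaffold fragments.

The vector holds the first gRNA position in a multiplexed assembly: a target-specific spacer is cloned in by restriction enzyme cloning, and the resulting cassette is combined by Golden Gate assembly with other guide units. The associated publication concerns the CRISPR-Act2.0 system for multiplexed transcriptional activation in plants.
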