Addgene plasmid #99885: pYPQ131B2.0
Purpose: (Empty Backbone) Golden Gate entry vector to express the 1st gRNA with gRNA2.0 scaffold (with four MS2 binding sites) under AtU3 promoter
Depositing lab: Yiping Qi. Depositing organization: University of Maryland, College Park. Publication: Robust transcriptional activation in plants using multiplexed CRISPR-Act2.0 and mTALE-Act systems. Lowder LG, Zhou J, Zhang Y, Malzahn A, Zhong Z, Hsieh TF, Voytas DF, Zhang Y, Qi Y. Mol Plant. 2017 Nov 29. pii: S1674-2052(17)30344-1. doi: 10.1016/j.molp.2017.11.010. PubMed 29197638.
Backbone
  Vector backbone: pHD1
  Backbone manufacturer: Cermak et al. 2011
  Vector type: Plant Expression, CRISPR
  Promoter: AtU3
Growth in bacteria
  Bacterial resistance: Tetracycline, 10 μg/mL
  Growth temperature: 37°C
  Growth strain: DH5alpha
  Copy number: Unknown
Gene/Insert
  Cloning method: Restriction Enzyme
Terms and licenses: Academic/Nonprofit Terms; Industry Terms: Not Available to Industry
How to cite: pYPQ131B2.0 was a gift from Yiping Qi (Addgene plasmid # 99885 ; http://n2t.net/addgene:99885 ; RRID:Addgene_99885)
